Addgene plasmid #101264: 5VS7 (PP-BRD4)
Purpose: Bacterial expression for structure determination; may not be full ORF
Depositing lab: Cheryl Arrowsmith. Depositing organization: University of Toronto.
Backbone
  Vector backbone: pET28-MHL
  Backbone manufacturer: SGC (Addgene Plasmid #26096)
  Vector type: Bacterial Expression
Growth in bacteria
  Bacterial resistance: Kanamycin, 50 μg/mL
  Growth temperature: 37°C
  Growth strain: DH5alpha
  Copy number: Unknown
Gene/Insert
  Gene/Insert name: PP-BRD4 (alt name: 5VS7)
  Insert size (bp): 354
  Promoter: T7
  Tag / fusion protein: 6xHis-TEV (N terminal on backbone)
  Cloning method: Ligation Independent Cloning
  Sequencing primers: 5′ T7; 3′ T7-term
Terms and licenses: Academic/Nonprofit Terms; Industry Terms: Not Available to Industry
Depositor comments: N terminal tag: MHHHHHHSSGRENLYFQG. SGC Clone Sample ID: PF14_0724:MAC045-C12:C221552. SGC or PDB link: http://www.thesgc.org/structures/5VS7/
How to cite: 5VS7 (PP-BRD4) was a gift from Cheryl Arrowsmith (Addgene plasmid # 101264 ; http://n2t.net/addgene:101264 ; RRID:Addgene_101264)
