[The description below was written by a language model from this plasmid's Addgene catalogue record and pLannotate feature annotations shown in this document.]
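Description:
5VS7 (PP-BRD4) is a bacterial expression plasmid built on the pET28-MHL backbone from the Structural Genomics Consortium, made to produce a protein fragment for structure determination. The record warns that the insert may not be a full open reading frame. At 354 bp, the insert, named PP-BRD4, was introduced by ligation-independent cloning. The source organism is not stated explicitly, although the clone identifier carries a PF14_0724 gene-style label. Automated annotation matches most of the insert to a fragment of the histone acetyltransferase GCN5. This is a homology-based hit rather than an identification, and it fits a bromodomain-type module, as the BRD4-like name also suggests.

Expression is driven by a T7 promoter with an adjacent lac operator and the phage T7 gene 10 ribosome binding site, and it ends at a T7 terminator. The plasmid-borne lacI gene, under its own promoter, supplies repressor, so transcription is IPTG-inducible in hosts that provide T7 RNA polymerase. The backbone adds an N-terminal 6xHis tag followed by a TEV protease cleavage site, which allows nickel-affinity purification and later tag removal. The annotation tool labels this region as a capTEV fragment. The short His-tag and T7 gene 10-derived hits downstream of the insert look like residual vector sequence, and the record does not indicate that they are fused to the product.

The 5,774 nt plasmid is selected with kanamycin through an aminoglycoside phosphotransferase gene. It replicates from a ColE1/pBR322-type origin accompanied by rop and bom, and it also carries an f1 origin. The tetracycline-resistance fragments are nonfunctional pBR322 remnants.
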