Features (pLannotate 1.2.2; 21 found; start..end, strand, type, name):
      1..19      +  promoter       T7 promoter: promoter for bacteriophage T7 RNA polymerase
     20..44      +  protein_bind   lac operator: The lac repressor binds to the lac operator to inhibit transcription in E. coli. This inhibition can be relieved by adding lactose or isopropyl-β-D-thiogalactopyranoside (IPTG). lac repressor encoded by lacI
     59..81      +  RBS            RBS: efficient ribosome binding site from bacteriophage T7 gene 10 (Olins and Rangwala, 1989)
     89..107     +  CDS            capTEV™ (fragment): composite tag for in vivo biotinylation, TEV protease cleavage, and 6xHis tagging
    229..471     +  CDS            GCN5 (fragment): GCN5_DEBHA - Protein inferred from homology: Swiss-Prot protein existence level 3. Acetylates histone H2B to form H2BK11ac and H2BK16ac, histone H3 to form H3K14ac, with a lower preference histone H4 to form H4K8ac and H4K16ac, and contributes to H2A.Z acetylation. Acetylation of histones gives a specific tag for epigenetic transcription activation (By similarity). From Debaryomyces hansenii (strain ATCC 36239 / CBS 767 / BCRC 21394 / JCM 1990 / NBRC 0083 / IGC 2968) (Yeast) (Torulaspora hansenii).
    525..542     +  CDS            9xHis (fragment): 9xHis affinity tag
    552..601     +  CDS            SET1 (fragment): solubility-enhancement tag derived from T7 phage gene 10B
    609..656     +  terminator     T7 terminator: transcription terminator for bacteriophage T7 RNA polymerase
    693..1121    +  rep_origin     f1 ori (sequence partly withheld): f1 bacteriophage origin of replication; arrow indicates direction of (+) strand synthesis
   1174..1231    +  promoter       AmpR promoter (fragment): bla
   1240..2055    -  CDS            KanR: aminoglycoside phosphotransferase; aph(3')-Ia; confers resistance to kanamycin in bacteria or G418 (Geneticin®) in eukaryotes
   2177..2765    +  rep_origin     ori: high-copy-number ColE1/pMB1/pBR322/pUC origin of replication
   2951..3090    -  misc_feature   bom: basis of mobility region from pBR322
   3192..3383    -  CDS            rop: Rop protein, which maintains plasmids at low copy number; rop
   3400..3780    +  CDS            YPB1_ECOLX: Protein predicted: Swiss-Prot protein existence level 4. From Escherichia coli.
   3852..4143    -  CDS            TcR (fragment): tetracycline efflux protein; tet; confers resistance to tetracycline
   4158..4179    -  protein_bind   CAP binding site: CAP binding activates transcription in the presence of cAMP. E. coli catabolite activator protein
   4192..4379    -  CDS            lacI (fragment): lac repressor; lacI; The lac repressor binds to the lac operator to inhibit transcription in E. coli. This inhibition can be relieved by adding lactose or isopropyl-β-D-thiogalactopyranoside (IPTG).
   4378..5388    -  CDS            lacI (fragment): lac repressor; lacI; The lac repressor binds to the lac operator to inhibit transcription in E. coli. This inhibition can be relieved by adding lactose or isopropyl-β-D-thiogalactopyranoside (IPTG).
   5389..5466    -  promoter       lacI promoter: lacI
   5474..5753    -  CDS            TcR (fragment): tetracycline efflux protein; tet; confers resistance to tetracycline
>Addgene plasmid #101264 | 5VS7 (PP-BRD4) | addgene full sequence | sequence record 193497 | Addgene NGS Result
TAATACGACTCACTATAGGGGAATTGTGAGCGGATAACAATTCCCCTCTAGAAATAATTTTGTTTAACTT
TAAGAAGGAGATATACCATGCATCATCATCATCATCACAGCAGCGGCAGAGAAAACTTGTATTTCCAGGG
CTATGACGAGATTGAAGAATTAAAGAGCAAGAATGAAGTACTAACAAATTTATTAAATAAGCTAATAGCT
TTTGATAAGAAAAGAATATTTTTATATCCTGTGAATGTACAGTTAGTACCTGATTATTTGAATGTCATAA
AAGAACCTATGGATTTTACAACAATGAAACAGAAACTTCAGAATTTTAAATATAAAAGTTTTCAAGAATT
TGAGAAAGATGTTCTTTTAATTATTAATAATTGTTATACATATAATGACCCAAGTACAATATATTATAAA
TTTGCTGAAGATATAGAAACTTATTATAAAAAATTAAATATTAAAATTCAAACGAAATATATGAACATAC
ACCTATGATGACGAAGCTTGCGGCCGCACTCGAGCACCACCACCACCACCACTGAGATCCGGCTGCTAAC
AAAGCCCGAAAGGAAGCTGAGTTGGCTGCTGCCACCGCTGAGCAATAACTAGCATAACCCCTTGGGGCCT
CTAAACGGGTCTTGAGGGGTTTTTTGCTGAAAGGAGGAACTATATCCGGATTGGCGAATGGG
[124 nt withheld, positions 693-816]
C
[91 nt withheld, positions 818-908]
A
[49 nt withheld, positions 910-958]
CCTTTGACGTTGGAGTCCACGTTCTTT
[37 nt withheld, positions 986-1022]
ACCCTATCTCGGTCTATTCTTTTGATTTATAAGGGATTTTGCCGATTTCGGCCTATTGGTTAAAAAATGA
GCTGATTTAACAAAAATTTAACGCGAATTTTAACAAAATATTAACGCTTACAATTTAGGTGGCACTTTTC
GGGGAAATGTGCGCGGAACCCCTATTTGTTTATTTTTCTAAATACATTCAAATATGTATCCGCTCATGAA
TTAATTCTTAGAAAAACTCATCGAGCATCAAATGAAACTGCAATTTATTCATATCAGGATTATCAATACC
ATATTTTTGAAAAAGCCGTTTCTGTAATGAAGGAGAAAACTCACCGAGGCAGTTCCATAGGATGGCAAGA
TCCTGGTATCGGTCTGCGATTCCGACTCGTCCAACATCAATACAACCTATTAATTTCCCCTCGTCAAAAA
TAAGGTTATCAAGTGAGAAATCACCATGAGTGACGACTGAATCCGGTGAGAATGGCAAAAGTTTATGCAT
TTCTTTCCAGACTTGTTCAACAGGCCAGCCATTACGCTCGTCATCAAAATCACTCGCATCAACCAAACCG
TTATTCATTCGTGATTGCGCCTGAGCGAGACGAAATACGCGATCGCTGTTAAAAGGACAATTACAAACAG
GAATCGAATGCAACCGGCGCAGGAACACTGCCAGCGCATCAACAATATTTTCACCTGAATCAGGATATTC
TTCTAATACCTGGAATGCTGTTTTCCCGGGGATCGCAGTGGTGAGTAACCATGCATCATCAGGAGTACGG
ATAAAATGCTTGATGGTCGGAAGAGGCATAAATTCCGTCAGCCAGTTTAGTCTGACCATCTCATCTGTAA
CATCATTGGCAACGCTACCTTTGCCATGTTTCAGAAACAACTCTGGCGCATCGGGCTTCCCATACAATCG
ATAGATTGTCGCACCTGATTGCCCGACATTATCGCGAGCCCATTTATACCCATATAAATCAGCATCCATG
TTGGAATTTAATCGCGGCCTAGAGCAAGACGTTTCCCGTTGAATATGGCTCATAACACCCCTTGTATTAC
TGTTTATGTAAGCAGACAGTTTTATTGTTCATGACCAAAATCCCTTAACGTGAGTTTTCGTTCCACTGAG
CGTCAGACCCCGTAGAAAAGATCAAAGGATCTTCTTGAGATCCTTTTTTTCTGCGCGTAATCTGCTGCTT
GCAAACAAAAAAACCACCGCTACCAGCGGTGGTTTGTTTGCCGGATCAAGAGCTACCAACTCTTTTTCCG
AAGGTAACTGGCTTCAGCAGAGCGCAGATACCAAATACTGTCCTTCTAGTGTAGCCGTAGTTAGGCCACC
ACTTCAAGAACTCTGTAGCACCGCCTACATACCTCGCTCTGCTAATCCTGTTACCAGTGGCTGCTGCCAG
TGGCGATAAGTCGTGTCTTACCGGGTTGGACTCAAGACGATAGTTACCGGATAAGGCGCAGCGGTCGGGC
TGAACGGGGGGTTCGTGCACACAGCCCAGCTTGGAGCGAACGACCTACACCGAACTGAGATACCTACAGC
GTGAGCTATGAGAAAGCGCCACGCTTCCCGAAGGGAGAAAGGCGGACAGGTATCCGGTAAGCGGCAGGGT
CGGAACAGGAGAGCGCACGAGGGAGCTTCCAGGGGGAAACGCCTGGTATCTTTATAGTCCTGTCGGGTTT
CGCCACCTCTGACTTGAGCGTCGATTTTTGTGATGCTCGTCAGGGGGGCGGAGCCTATGGAAAAACGCCA
GCAACGCGGCCTTTTTACGGTTCCTGGCCTTTTGCTGGCCTTTTGCTCACATGTTCTTTCCTGCGTTATC
CCCTGATTCTGTGGATAACCGTATTACCGCCTTTGAGTGAGCTGATACCGCTCGCCGCAGCCGAACGACC
GAGCGCAGCGAGTCAGTGAGCGAGGAAGCGGAAGAGCGCCTGATGCGGTATTTTCTCCTTACGCATCTGT
GCGGTATTTCACACCGCAATGGTGCACTCTCAGTACAATCTGCTCTGATGCCGCATAGTTAAGCCAGTAT
ACACTCCGCTATCGCTACGTGACTGGGTCATGGCTGCGCCCCGACACCCGCCAACACCCGCTGACGCGCC
CTGACGGGCTTGTCTGCTCCCGGCATCCGCTTACAGACAAGCTGTGACCGTCTCCGGGAGCTGCATGTGT
CAGAGGTTTTCACCGTCATCACCGAAACGCGCGAGGCAGCTGCGGTAAAGCTCATCAGCGTGGTCGTGAA
GCGATTCACAGATGTCTGCCTGTTCATCCGCGTCCAGCTCGTTGAGTTTCTCCAGAAGCGTTAATGTCTG
GCTTCTGATAAAGCGGGCCATGTTAAGGGCGGTTTTTTCCTGTTTGGTCACTGATGCCTCCGTGTAAGGG
GGATTTCTGTTCATGGGGGTAATGATACCGATGAAACGAGAGAGGATGCTCACGATACGGGTTACTGATG
ATGAACATGCCCGGTTACTGGAACGTTGTGAGGGTAAACAACTGGCGGTATGGATGCGGCGGGACCAGAG
AAAAATCACTCAGGGTCAATGCCAGCGCTTCGTTAATACAGATGTAGGTGTTCCACAGGGTAGCCAGCAG
CATCCTGCGATGCAGATCCGGAACATAATGGTGCAGGGCGCTGACTTCCGCGTTTCCAGACTTTACGAAA
CACGGAAACCGAAGACCATTCATGTTGTTGCTCAGGTCGCAGACGTTTTGCAGCAGCAGTCGCTTCACGT
TCGCTCGCGTATCGGTGATTCATTCTGCTAACCAGTAAGGCAACCCCGCCAGCCTAGCCGGGTCCTCAAC
GACAGGAGCACGATCATGCGCACCCGTGGGGCCGCCATGCCGGCGATAATGGCCTGCTTCTCGCCGAAAC
GTTTGGTGGCGGGACCAGTGACGAAGGCTTGAGCGAGGGCGTGCAAGATTCCGAATACCGCAAGCGACAG
GCCGATCATCGTCGCGCTCCAGCGAAAGCGGTCCTCGCCGAAAATGACCCAGAGCGCTGCCGGCACCTGT
CCTACGAGTTGCATGATAAAGAAGACAGTCATAAGTGCGGCGACGATAGTCATGCCCCGCGCCCACCGGA
AGGAGCTGACTGGGTTGAAGGCTCTCAAGGGCATCGGTCGAGATCCCGGTGCCTAATGAGTGAGCTAACT
TACATTAATTGCGTTGCGCTCACTGCCCGCTTTCCAGTCGGGAAACCTGTCGTGCCAGCTGCATTAATGA
ATCGGCCAACGCGCGGGGAGAGGCGGTTTGCGTATTGGGCGCCAGGGTGGTTTTTCTTTTCACCAGTGAG
ACGGGCAACAGCTGATTGCCCTTCACCGCCTGGCCCTGAGAGAGTTGCAGCAAGCGGTCCACGCTGGCGG
TTTGCGTATTGGGCGCCAGGGTGGTTTTTCTTTTCACCAGTGAGACGGGCAACAGCTGATTGCCCTTCAC
CGCCTGGCCCTGAGAGAGTTGCAGCAAGCGGTCCACGCTGGTTTGCCCCAGCAGGCGAAAATCCTGTTTG
ATGGTGGTTAACGGCGGGATATAACATGAGCTGTCTTCGGTATCGTCGTATCCCACTACCGAGATATCCG
CACCAACGCGCAGCCCGGACTCGGTAATGGCGCGCATTGCGCCCAGCGCCATCTGATCGTTGGCAACCAG
CATCGCAGTGGGAACGATGCCCTCATTCAGCATTTGCATGGTTTGTTGAAAACCGGACATGGCACTCCAG
TCGCCTTCCCGTTCCGCTATCGGCTGAATTTGATTGCGAGTGAGATATTTATGCCAGCCAGCCAGACGCA
GACGCGCCGAGACAGAACTTAATGGGCCCGCTAACAGCGCGATTTGCTGGTGACCCAATGCGACCAGATG
CTCCACGCCCAGTCGCGTACCGTCTTCATGGGAGAAAATAATACTGTTGATGGGTGTCTGGTCAGAGACA
TCAAGAAATAACGCCGGAACATTAGTGCAGGCAGCTTCCACAGCAATGGCATCCTGGTCATCCAGCGGAT
AGTTAATGATCAGCCCACTGACGCGTTGCGCGAGAAGATTGTGCACCGCCGCTTTACAGGCTTCGACGCC
GCTTCGTTCTACCATCGACACCACCACGCTGGCACCCAGTTGATCGGCGCGAGATTTAATCGCCGCGACA
ATTTGCGACGGCGCGTGCAGGGCCAGACTGGAGGTGGCAACGCCAATCAGCAACGACTGTTTGCCCGCCA
GTTGTTGTGCCACGCGGTTGGGAATGTAATTCAGCTCCGCCATCGCCGCTTCCACTTTTTCCCGCGTTTT
CGCAGAAACGTGGCTGGCCTGGTTCACCACGCGGGAAACGGTCTGATAAGAGACACCGGCATACTCTGCG
ACATCGTATAACGTTACTGGTTTCACATTCACCACCCTGAATTGACTCTCTTCCGGGCGCTATCATGCCA
TACCGCGAAAGGTTTTGCGCCATTCGATGGTGTCCGGGATCTCGACGCTCTCCCTTATGCGACTCCTGCA
TTAGGAAGCAGCCCAGTAGTAGGTTGAGGCCGTTGAGCACCGCCGCCGCAAGGAATGGTGCATGCAAGGA
GATGGCGCCCAACAGTCCCCCGGCCACGGGGCCTGCCACCATACCCACGCCGAAACAAGCGCTCATGAGC
CCGAAGTGGCGAGCCCGATCTTCCCCATCGGTGATGTCGGCGATATAGGCGCCAGCAACCGCACCTGTGG
CGCCGGTGATGCCGGCCACGATGCGTCCGGCGTAGAGGATCGAGATCTCGATCCCGCGAAAT
