>Addgene plasmid #101264 | 5VS7 (PP-BRD4) | depositor partial sequence | sequence record 190971 | insert
TATGACGAGATTGAAGAATTAAAGAGCAAGAATGAAGTACTAACAAATTTATTAAATAAGCTAATAGCTT
TTGATAAGAAAAGAATATTTTTATATCCTGTGAATGTACAGTTAGTACCTGATTATTTGAATGTCATAAA
AGAACCTATGGATTTTACAACAATGAAACAGAAACTTCAGAATTTTAAATATAAAAGTTTTCAAGAATTT
GAGAAAGATGTTCTTTTAATTATTAATAATTGTTATACATATAATGACCCAAGTACAATATATTATAAAT
TTGCTGAAGATATAGAAACTTATTATAAAAAATTAAATATTAAAATTCAAACGAAATATATGAACATACA
CCTA
